Addgene plasmid #13001: pBS hTSP-4
Depositing lab: Jack Lawler. Depositing organization: Beth Israel Deaconess Medical Center. Publication: Characterization of human thrombospondin-4. Lawler J, McHenry K, Duquette M, Derick L. J Biol Chem. 1995 Feb 10. 270(6):2809-14. 10.1074/jbc.270.6.2809 PubMed 7852353.
Backbone
  Vector backbone: pBluescript KS
  Backbone size w/o insert (bp): 3000
  Vector type: Bacterial Expression
Growth in bacteria
  Bacterial resistance: Ampicillin, 100 μg/mL
  Growth temperature: 37°C
  Growth strain: DH5alpha
  Copy number: High Copy
Gene/Insert
  Gene/Insert name: TSP-4 (alt name: TSP4)
  Species: H. sapiens (human)
  Insert size (bp): 1750
  Entrez Gene: THBS4 (a.k.a. TSP-4, TSP4)
  Cloning method: Restriction Enzyme; 5′ cloning site EcoRI (not destroyed); 3′ cloning site EcoRI (not destroyed)
  Sequencing primers: 5′ T3; 3′ T7
Terms and licenses: Academic/Nonprofit Terms; Industry Terms: Not Available to Industry
Depositor comments: Includes M(-21) to W(556).
How to cite: pBS hTSP-4 was a gift from Jack Lawler (Addgene plasmid # 13001 ; http://n2t.net/addgene:13001 ; RRID:Addgene_13001)
