[The description below was written by a language model from this plasmid's Addgene catalogue record.]
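Description:
pBS hTSP-4 is a bacterial cloning plasmid that carries a partial human thrombospondin-4 (THBS4, also called TSP-4 or TSP4) cDNA in the pBluescript KS backbone. The backbone is about 3 kb, is maintained at high copy number in E. coli, and is selected with ampicillin. Although the record lists the vector type as bacterial expression, pBluescript is a general-purpose phagemid used mainly for cloning, sequencing and in vitro transcription, and the record names no promoter intended to drive protein production from the insert.

The insert is about 1,750 bp and was placed into the polylinker as an EcoRI fragment, with both EcoRI sites preserved, so it can be released again with a single enzyme. Because the same site flanks both ends, the cloning was not directional, and the record does not state the insert's orientation relative to the vector. The T3 and T7 primer sites flanking the polylinker are listed for sequencing from the 5′ and 3′ ends respectively. According to the depositor, the clone covers residues M(-21) to W(556). The negative numbering suggests that it begins at the initiator methionine of the signal peptide and runs into the mature protein, stopping short of the full coding region, so it represents an N-terminal portion of the protein and not the complete cDNA. No tags, reporters or fusion partners are recorded.

The construct is associated with work characterising human thrombospondin-4. It is best regarded as a source clone for sequencing the THBS4 cDNA or subcloning this segment into other vectors. No feature table was provided, so these details come from the catalogue fields alone.
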