>Addgene plasmid #13001 | pBS hTSP-4 | addgene partial sequence | sequence record 19410 | T7 5'-TAATACGACTCACTATAGGG-3'
CCCCCCTCGAGGTCGACGGTATCGATAAGCTTGATATCGAATTCCTTTTTTATTCCATCTCCATCCATGT
CATCATCACAGGCATCTCCTCTTCCATCCCCATCGGTGTCTTTCTGGTCGTTATTTAAGACACTCAGGCA
GTTATCACAGGCATCCCCAAAGATATCTTTATCGCTGTTCCTTTGGTCCACATTATGAATCAGGACACAG
TTATCCTGCTCATTCAGGATCCCATCTCCGTCAGCATCCTCGTCACAAGCGTCGCCAATGCCATCTCTGT
CTGCATCTTCTTGGCCAGAATTTGGCACATATTTGCAGTTGTCCTTTTTACAGTTCCTGGCAGAGCATGG
CAGTTCTTCGTCGGGGTAACTGTCGATGTCCACATCCTTTCCACAGATATAGCCATCTCCAGCCCAACCG
ACTCCACACACACATGTCACATCCCCCTGCCTCTCTTCAATGCACTGGGCATTCACACTGCAAGGGTTCA
GCTCTGGGTTTCTGCAGTTTCTTTCCACTTTGCATCCCCTTATCTGATCACCAGTATACCCCGGCTTACA
AGGCCCACAGCGGTAAGATCCCAAAGTATTAACGCAGATCGAGTTGGGAACGCACGCTCCATTTCGACAC
TCATCGATGTCAGTGCAGACCTGCTTGTTTGACTTGGCAAAACTGATCCCAACACCCTGCACCATGGGCC
CTGTGAAGCCCACTGGGCAGGCGTCACATCTGAAGCCAGGAGACAAATTTATGCAGTGCACGCCCGGGTA
GCAGGGATGGTATTTGCACTCATC
